>Addgene plasmid #64135 | pBAD_His B_QuasAr1 | depositor full sequence | sequence record 107388 | pBAD_His B_QuasAr1 sequence 4730 bps
AAGAAACCAATTGTCCATATTGCATCAGACATTGCCGTCACTGCGTCTTTTACTGGCTCTTCTCGCTAAC
CAAACCGGTAACCCCGCTTATTAAAAGCATTCTGTAACAAAGCGGGACCAAAGCCATGACAAAAACGCGT
AACAAAAGTGTCTATAATCACGGCAGAAAAGTCCACATTGATTATTTGCACGGCGTCACACTTTGCTATG
CCATAGCATTTTTATCCATAAGATTAGCGGATCCTACCTGACGCTTTTTATCGCAACTCTCTACTGTTTC
TCCATACCCGTTTTTTGGGCTAACAGGAGGAATTAACCATGGGTTCTAGAATGGACCCCATCGCTCTGCA
GGCTGGTTACGACCTACTGGGTGACGGCAGACCTGAAACCCTGTGGCTGGGCATCGGCACTCTGCTGATG
CTGATTGGAACCTTCTACTTTCTGGTCCGCGGATGGGGAGTCACCGATAAGGATGCCCGGGAATATTACG
CTGTGACTATCCTGGTGTCCGGAATCGCATCCGCCGCATATCTGTCTATGTTCTTTGGTATCGGGCTTAC
TGAGGTGTCCGTCGGGGGCGAAATGTTGGATATCTATTATGCCAGGTACGCCCATTGGCTGTTTACCACC
CCACTTCTGCTGCTGCACCTGGCCCTTCTCGCTAAGGTGGATCGGGTGACCATCGGCACCCTGGTGGGTG
TGGACGCCCTGATGATCGTCACTGGCCTCATCGGAGCCTTGAGCCACACGGCCATAGCCAGATACAGTTG
GTGGTTGTTCTCTACAATTTGCATGATAGTGGTGCTCTATGTTCTGGCTACATCCCTGCGATCTGCTGCA
AAGGAGCGGGGCCCCGAGGTGGCATCTACCTTTAACACCCTGACAGCTCTGGTCTTGGTGCTGTGGACCG
CTTACCCTATCCTGTGGATCATAGGCACTGAGGGCGCTGGCGTGGTGGGCCTGGGCATCGAAACTCTGCT
GTTTATGGTGTTGGACGTGACTGCCAAGGTCGGCTTTGGCTTTATCCTGTTGAGATCCCGGGCTATTCTG
GGCGACACCGAGGCACCAGAACCCAGTGCCGGTGCCGATTAGAAGCTTGGCTGTTTTGGCGGATGAGAGA
AGATTTTCAGCCTGATACAGATTAAATCAGAACGCAGAAGCGGTCTGATAAAACAGAATTTGCCTGGCGG
CAGTAGCGCGGTGGTCCCACCTGACCCCATGCCGAACTCAGAAGTGAAACGCCGTAGCGCCGATGGTAGT
GTGGGGTCTCCCCATGCGAGAGTAGGGAACTGCCAGGCATCAAATAAAACGAAAGGCTCAGTCGAAAGAC
TGGGCCTTTCGTTTTATCTGTTGTTTGTCGGTGAACGCTCTCCTGAGTAGGACAAATCCGCCGGGAGCGG
ATTTGAACGTTGCGAAGCAACGGCCCGGAGGGTGGCGGGCAGGACGCCCGCCATAAACTGCCAGGCATCA
AATTAAGCAGAAGGCCATCCTGACGGATGGCCTTTTTGCGTTTCTACAAACTCTTTTGTTTATTTTTCTA
AATACATTCAAATATGTATCCGCTCATGAGACAATAACCCTGATAAATGCTTCAATAATATTGAAAAAGG
AAGAGTATGAGTATTCAACATTTCCGTGTCGCCCTTATTCCCTTTTTTGCGGCATTTTGCCTTCCTGTTT
TTGCTCACCCAGAAACGCTGGTGAAAGTAAAAGATGCTGAAGATCAGTTGGGTGCACGAGTGGGTTACAT
CGAACTGGATCTCAACAGCGGTAAGATCCTTGAGAGTTTTCGCCCCGAAGAACGTTTTCCAATGATGAGC
ACTTTTAAAGTTCTGCTATGTGGCGCGGTATTATCCCGTGTTGACGCCGGGCAAGAGCAACTCGGTCGCC
GCATACACTATTCTCAGAATGACTTGGTTGAGTACTCACCAGTCACAGAAAAGCATCTTACGGATGGCAT
GACAGTAAGAGAATTATGCAGTGCTGCCATAACCATGAGTGATAACACTGCGGCCAACTTACTTCTGACA
ACGATCGGAGGACCGAAGGAGCTAACCGCTTTTTTGCACAACATGGGGGATCATGTAACTCGCCTTGATC
GTTGGGAACCGGAGCTGAATGAAGCCATACCAAACGACGAGCGTGACACCACGATGCCTGTAGCAATGGC
AACAACGTTGCGCAAACTATTAACTGGCGAACTACTTACTCTAGCTTCCCGGCAACAATTAATAGACTGG
ATGGAGGCGGATAAAGTTGCAGGACCACTTCTGCGCTCGGCCCTTCCGGCTGGCTGGTTTATTGCTGATA
AATCTGGAGCCGGTGAGCGTGGGTCTCGCGGTATCATTGCAGCACTGGGGCCAGATGGTAAGCCCTCCCG
TATCGTAGTTATCTACACGACGGGGAGTCAGGCAACTATGGATGAACGAAATAGACAGATCGCTGAGATA
GGTGCCTCACTGATTAAGCATTGGTAACTGTCAGACCAAGTTTACTCATATATACTTTAGATTGATTTAA
AACTTCATTTTTAATTTAAAAGGATCTAGGTGAAGATCCTTTTTGATAATCTCATGACCAAAATCCCTTA
ACGTGAGTTTTCGTTCCACTGAGCGTCAGACCCCGTAGAAAAGATCAAAGGATCTTCTTGAGATCCTTTT
TTTCTGCGCGTAATCTGCTGCTTGCAAACAAAAAAACCACCGCTACCAGCGGTGGTTTGTTTGCCGGATC
AAGAGCTACCAACTCTTTTTCCGAAGGTAACTGGCTTCAGCAGAGCGCAGATACCAAATACTGTCCTTCT
AGTGTAGCCGTAGTTAGGCCACCACTTCAAGAACTCTGTAGCACCGCCTACATACCTCGCTCTGCTAATC
CTGTTACCAGTGGCTGCTGCCAGTGGCGATAAGTCGTGTCTTACCGGGTTGGACTCAAGACGATAGTTAC
CGGATAAGGCGCAGCGGTCGGGCTGAACGGGGGGTTCGTGCACACAGCCCAGCTTGGAGCGAACGACCTA
CACCGAACTGAGATACCTACAGCGTGAGCTATGAGAAAGCGCCACGCTTCCCGAAGGGAGAAAGGCGGAC
AGGTATCCGGTAAGCGGCAGGGTCGGAACAGGAGAGCGCACGAGGGAGCTTCCAGGGGGAAACGCCTGGT
ATCTTTATAGTCCTGTCGGGTTTCGCCACCTCTGACTTGAGCGTCGATTTTTGTGATGCTCGTCAGGGGG
GCGGAGCCTATGGAAAAACGCCAGCAACGCGGCCTTTTTACGGTTCCTGGCCTTTTGCTGGCCTTTTGCT
CACATGTTCTTTCCTGCGTTATCCCCTGATTCTGTGGATAACCGTATTACCGCCTTTGAGTGAGCTGATA
CCGCTCGCCGCAGCCGAACGACCGAGCGCAGCGAGTCAGTGAGCGAGGAAGCGGAAGAGCGCCTGATGCG
GTATTTTCTCCTTACGCATCTGTGCGGTATTTCACACCGCATATGGTGCACTCTCAGTACAATCTGCTCT
GATGCCGCATAGTTAAGCCAGTATACACTCCGCTATCGCTACGTGACTGGGTCATGGCTGCGCCCCGACA
CCCGCCAACACCCGCTGACGCGCCCTGACGGGCTTGTCTGCTCCCGGCATCCGCTTACAGACAAGCTGTG
ACCGTCTCCGGGAGCTGCATGTGTCAGAGGTTTTCACCGTCATCACCGAAACGCGCGAGGCAGCAGATCA
ATTCGCGCGCGAAGGCGAAGCGGCATGCATAATGTGCCTGTCAAATGGACGAAGCAGGGATTCTGCAAAC
CCTATGCTACTCCGTCAAGCCGTCAATTGTCTGATTCGTTACCAATTATGACAACTTGACGGCTACATCA
TTCACTTTTTCTTCACAACCGGCACGGAACTCGCTCGGGCTGGCCCCGGTGCATTTTTTAAATACCCGCG
AGAAATAGAGTTGATCGTCAAAACCAACATTGCGACCGACGGTGGCGATAGGCATCCGGGTGGTGCTCAA
AAGCAGCTTCGCCTGGCTGATACGTTGGTCCTCGCGCCAGCTTAAGACGCTAATCCCTAACTGCTGGCGG
AAAAGATGTGACAGACGCGACGGCGACAAGCAAACATGCTGTGCGACGCTGGCGATATCAAAATTGCTGT
CTGCCAGGTGATCGCTGATGTACTGACAAGCCTCGCGTACCCGATTATCCATCGGTGGATGGAGCGACTC
GTTAATCGCTTCCATGCGCCGCAGTAACAATTGCTCAAGCAGATTTATCGCCAGCAGCTCCGAATAGCGC
CCTTCCCCTTGCCCGGCGTTAATGATTTGCCCAAACAGGTCGCTGAAATGCGGCTGGTGCGCTTCATCCG
GGCGAAAGAACCCCGTATTGGCAAATATTGACGGCCAGTTAAGCCATTCATGCCAGTAGGCGCGCGGACG
AAAGTAAACCCACTGGTGATACCATTCGCGAGCCTCCGGATGACGACCGTAGTGATGAATCTCTCCTGGC
GGGAACAGCAAAATATCACCCGGTCGGCAAACAAATTCTCGTCCCTGATTTTTCACCACCCCCTGACCGC
GAATGGTGAGATTGAGAATATAACCTTTCATTCCCAGCGGTCGGTCGATAAAAAAATCGAGATAACCGTT
GGCCTCAATCGGCGTTAAACCCGCCACCAGATGGGCATTAAACGAGTATCCCGGCAGCAGGGGATCATTT
TGCGCTTCAGCCATACTTTTCATACTCCCGCCATTCAGAG
Features (pLannotate 1.2.2; 11 found; start..end, strand, type, name):
      1..285     +  promoter       araBAD promoter: araBAD; promoter of the L-arabinose operon of E. coli; the araC regulatory gene is transcribed in the opposite direction (Guzman et al., 1995)
    331..1089    +  CDS            QuasAr1: achaerhodopsin-3 (Arch) derivative with improved brightness (Hochbaum et al., 2014)
   1182..1297    +  ncRNA          5S rRNA: Accession: RF00001 - 5S ribosomal RNA
   1301..1387    +  terminator     rrnB T1 terminator: Escherichia coli rrnB; transcription terminator T1 from the E. coli rrnB gene
   1479..1506    +  terminator     rrnB T2 terminator: transcription terminator T2 from the E. coli rrnB gene
   1525..1616    +  promoter       AmpR promoter: bla
   1617..2477    +  CDS            AmpR: β-lactamase; bla; confers resistance to ampicillin, carbenicillin, and related antibiotics
   2648..3236    +  rep_origin     ori: high-copy-number ColE1/pMB1/pBR322/pUC origin of replication
   3422..3562    -  misc_feature   bom: basis of mobility region from pBR322
   3664..3704    -  CDS            rop (fragment): Rop protein, which maintains plasmids at low copy number; rop
   3826..4704    -  CDS            araC: L-arabinose regulatory protein; araC
