[The description below was written by a language model from this plasmid's Addgene catalogue record and pLannotate feature annotations shown in this document.]
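Description:
pBAD_His B_QuasAr1 is a bacterial expression plasmid built on the pBAD backbone that places the genetically encoded voltage indicator QuasAr1 under arabinose-inducible control in E. coli. It is propagated through a ColE1/pMB1-type origin and is listed as high copy. The annotation shows only a short fragment of the rop gene, alongside the pBR322 bom (basis of mobility) region. Selection is by ampicillin, through a β-lactamase gene driven by its own bla promoter. The catalogue gives a total size of about 4.75 kb, while the depositor's full sequence is 4,730 nt, a small discrepancy the record does not explain.

The payload is a synthetic coding sequence of roughly 780 bp (alternative name Arch3.77H), cloned between XbaI and HindIII sites that both remain intact. QuasAr1 is an engineered derivative of the microbial rhodopsin archaerhodopsin-3, selected for improved brightness as a fluorescent reporter of membrane voltage. It sits directly downstream of the araBAD promoter. The divergently transcribed araC gene supplies the regulator that represses this promoter in the absence of L-arabinose and activates it when the sugar is present, giving tight and titratable expression. Transcription is stopped by the rrnB T1 and T2 terminators, with the adjoining 5S rRNA segment carried over from the rrnB operon. Although the backbone name suggests a "His B" version, no His tag is annotated in the feature table, so its presence on the expressed protein cannot be confirmed from the record.

The depositor notes that the N and C termini differ slightly from the mammalian-expression versions of QuasAr1 and QuasAr2, and that these differences are not thought to matter functionally. The record supports its use for producing the QuasAr1 voltage reporter in bacteria.
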