Addgene plasmid #64135: pBAD_His B_QuasAr1
Purpose: Fluorescent reporter for membrane voltage with improved brightness
Depositing lab: Adam Cohen. Depositing organization: Harvard University. Publication: All-optical electrophysiology in mammalian neurons using engineered microbial rhodopsins. Hochbaum DR, Zhao Y, Farhi SL, Klapoetke N, Werley CA, Kapoor V, Zou P, Kralj JM, Maclaurin D, Smedemark-Margulies N, Saulnier JL, Boulting GL, Straub C, Cho YK, Melkonian M, Wong GK, Harrison DJ, Murthy VN, Sabatini BL, Boyden ES, Campbell RE, Cohen AE. Nat Methods. 2014 Aug;11(8):825-33. doi: 10.1038/nmeth.3000. Epub 2014 Jun 22. PubMed 24952910.
Backbone
  Vector backbone: pBAD
  Backbone size w/o insert (bp): 3974
  Total vector size (bp): 4754
  Vector type: Bacterial Expression
Growth in bacteria
  Bacterial resistance: Ampicillin, 100 μg/mL
  Growth temperature: 37°C
  Growth strain: Stbl3
  Copy number: High Copy
Gene/Insert
  Gene/Insert name: QuasAr1 (alt name: Arch3.77H)
  Species: Synthetic
  Insert size (bp): 780
  Cloning method: Restriction Enzyme; 5′ cloning site XBAI (not destroyed); 3′ cloning site HINDIII (not destroyed)
  Sequencing primers: 5′ TGGGCTAACAGGAGGAATTAAC; 3′ TGGTGAGCAAGGGCTAGAAG
Resource information
  A portion of this plasmid was derived from a plasmid made by: Dr. Yongxin Zhao, Univ. of Alberta
Terms and licenses: Academic/Nonprofit Terms; Industry Terms: Not Available to Industry
Depositor comments: The N and C termini differ slightly from the mammalian versions of QuasAr1 (Addgene 51629) and QuasAr2 (Addgene 51692), but these differences are not believed to be functionally significant.
How to cite: pBAD_His B_QuasAr1 was a gift from Adam Cohen (Addgene plasmid # 64135 ; http://n2t.net/addgene:64135 ; RRID:Addgene_64135)
