>Addgene plasmid #64135 | pBAD_His B_QuasAr1 | addgene partial sequence | sequence record 111556 | pBAD-F 5'-ATGCCATAGCATTTTTATCC-3'
CTCTCTACTGTTTCTCCATACCCGTTTTTTGGGCTAACAGGAGGAATTAACCATGGGTTCTAGAATGGAC
CCCATCGCTCTGCAGGCTGGTTACGACCTACTGGGTGACGGCAGACCTGAAACCCTGTGGCTGGGCATCG
GCACTCTGCTGATGCTGATTGGAACCTTCTACTTTCTGGTCCGCGGATGGGGAGTCACCGATAAGGATGC
CCGGGAATATTACGCTGTGACTATCCTGGTGTCCGGAATCGCATCCGCCGCATATCTGTCTATGTTCTTT
GGTATCGGGCTTACTGAGGTGTCCGTCGGGGGCGAAATGTTGGATATCTATTATGCCAGGTACGCCCATT
GGCTGTTTACCACCCCACTTCTGCTGCTGCACCTGGCCCTTCTCGCTAAGGTGGATCGGGTGACCATCGG
CACCCTGGTGGGTGTGGACGCCCTGATGATCGTCACTGGCCTCATCGGAGCCTTGAGCCACACGGCCATA
GCCAGATACAGTTGGTGGTTGTTCTCTACAATTTGCATGATAGTGGTGCTCTATGTTCTGGCTACATCCC
TGCGATCTGCTGCAAAGGAGCGGGGCCCCGAGGTGGCATCTACCTTTAACACCCTGACAGCTCTGGTCTT
GGTGCTGTGGACCGCTTACCCTATCCTGTGGATCATAGGCA
