>Addgene plasmid #64135 | pBAD_His B_QuasAr1 | addgene partial sequence | sequence record 111694 | pTrcHis-R 5'-cttctgcgttctgatttaatctg-3'
ACAGCCAAGCTTTTAATCGGCACCGGCACTGGGTTCTGGTGCCTCGGTGTCGCCCAGAATAGCCCGGGAT
CTCAACAGGATAAAGCCAAAGCCGACCTTGGCAGTCACGTCCAACACCATAAACAGCAGAGTTTCGATGC
CCAGGCCCACCACGCCAGCGCCCTCAGTGCCTATGATCCACAGGATAGGGTAAGCGGTCCACAGCACCAA
GACCAGAGCTGTCAGGGTGTTAAAGGTAGATGCCACCTCGGGGCCCCGCTCCTTTGCAGCAGATCGCAGG
GATGTAGCCAGAACATAGAGCACCACTATCATGCAAATTGTAGAGAACAACCACCAACTGTATCTGGCTA
TGGCCGTGTGGCTCAAGGCTCCGATGAGGCCAGTGACGATCATCAGGGCGTCCACACCCACCAGGGTGCC
GATGGTCACCCGATCCACCTTAGCGAGAAGGGCCAGGTGCAGCAGCAGAAGTGGGGTGGTAAACAGCCAA
TGGGCGTACCTGGCATAATAGATATCCAACATTTCGCCCCCGACGGACACCTCAGTAAGCCCGATACCAA
AGAACATAGACAGATATGCGG
